Addgene plasmid #185140: SAHS10_A0A1D1UJR2_RAMVA pSecTag (pBS0250)
Purpose: For the mammalian expression of the tardigrade protein SAHS1_A0A1D1UJR2. This is one of the bottom performing targets in our apoptosis assay (it induced apoptosis).
Depositing lab: Pamela Silver. Depositing organization: Harvard Medical School. Publication: Natural and Designed Proteins Inspired by Extremotolerant Organisms Can Form Condensates and Attenuate Apoptosis in Human Cells. Veling MT, Nguyen DT, Thadani NN, Oster ME, Rollins NJ, Brock KP, Bethel NP, Lim S, Baker D, Way JC, Marks DS, Chang RL, Silver PA. ACS Synth Biol. 2022 Mar 18;11(3):1292-1302. doi: 10.1021/acssynbio.1c00572. Epub 2022 Feb 18. PubMed 35176859.
Backbone
  Vector backbone: YK 02
  Vector type: Mammalian Expression
Growth in bacteria
  Bacterial resistance: Ampicillin, 100 μg/mL
  Growth temperature: 37°C
  Growth strain: DH5alpha
  Copy number: High Copy
Gene/Insert
  Gene/Insert name: SAHS1_A0A1D1UJR2
  Species: R. varieornatus
  Insert size (bp): 432
  Cloning method: Gibson Cloning
Terms and licenses: Academic/Nonprofit Terms; Industry Terms: Not Available to Industry
Depositor comments: This is one of the bottom performing targets in our apoptosis assay (it induced apoptosis). See supplemental table 2 in our paper to see its performance in our assay. The negative control for this assay is pSecTag2 B which can be obtained from Thermo here https://www.thermofisher.com/order/catalog/product/V90020
How to cite: SAHS10_A0A1D1UJR2_RAMVA pSecTag (pBS0250) was a gift from Pamela Silver (Addgene plasmid # 185140 ; http://n2t.net/addgene:185140 ; RRID:Addgene_185140)
