[The description below was written by a language model from this plasmid's Addgene catalogue record and pLannotate feature annotations shown in this document.]
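Description:
SAHS10_A0A1D1UJR2_RAMVA pSecTag (pBS0250) is a 4,245-nt mammalian expression plasmid carrying a secretory-abundant heat-soluble (SAHS) family protein from the tardigrade Ramazzottius varieornatus. The backbone is listed as YK 02, and the name and depositor comments point to a pSecTag-type design, with pSecTag2 B cited as the matching negative control. The plasmid is propagated in E. coli at high copy from a ColE1/pUC-type origin and is selected with ampicillin through the bla gene and its own promoter. The record is inconsistent about the insert's name: the plasmid title calls it SAHS10, while the insert field and purpose statement call it SAHS1. The automated annotation labels the coding region as a partial match to SAHS2 of the same species, which most likely reflects homology within the family rather than identity.

Expression of the 432-bp insert, which was introduced by Gibson cloning, is driven by the human CMV immediate-early enhancer and promoter. A T7 promoter lies just upstream of the coding region. A fragment matching a FLAG epitope sits immediately before the tardigrade sequence, suggesting an N-terminal tag. No secretion leader is annotated, so the record does not show whether the pSecTag signal peptide is retained. Downstream, an EM7 bacterial promoter precedes the Sh ble gene for Zeocin/bleomycin resistance, followed by an SV40 polyadenylation signal. No separate polyadenylation signal for the insert and no mammalian promoter for the ble gene are annotated. Short hits to an HIV-1 LTR, lacI, lac promoter/operator and bom appear to be backbone remnants.

The plasmid was built for a screen testing natural and designed extremotolerance-associated proteins for their effect on apoptosis in human cells. This protein ranked among the bottom performers because it induced apoptosis rather than attenuating it.
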