Features (pLannotate 1.2.2; 18 found; start..end, strand, type, name):
     37..89      -  misc_feature   bom (fragment): basis of mobility region from pBR322
    244..623     +  enhancer       CMV enhancer: human cytomegalovirus immediate early enhancer
    624..827     +  promoter       CMV promoter: human cytomegalovirus (CMV) immediate early promoter
    823..856     +  LTR            5' LTR (truncated) (fragment): truncated 5' long terminal repeat (LTR) from HIV-1
    872..890     +  promoter       T7 promoter: promoter for bacteriophage T7 RNA polymerase
    915..939     +  CDS            2xFLAG (fragment): two tandem FLAG® epitope tags
    964..1308    +  CDS            SAHS2 (fragment): SAHS2_RAMVA - Experimental evidence at protein level: Swiss-Prot protein existence level 1. Secreted heat soluble protein acting as a molecular shield in water-deficient condition (PubMed:22937162). Tardigrade-specific intrinsically disordered proteins (TDPs) are essential for desiccation tolerance by forming non-crystalline amorphous solids upon desiccation, and this vitrified state mirrors their protective capabilities (By similarity). From Ramazzottius varieornatus (Water bear) (Tardigrade).
   1357..1404    +  promoter       EM7 promoter: synthetic bacterial promoter&nbsp
   1423..1797    +  CDS            BleoR: antibiotic-binding protein; Sh ble from Streptoalloteichus hindustanus; confers resistance to bleomycin, phleomycin, and Zeocin™
   1807..1932    +  CDS            ble (fragment): BLE_KLEPN - Experimental evidence at protein level: Swiss-Prot protein existence level 1. Binding protein with a strong affinity to the bleomycin family of antibiotics. Binds to CL990; an antimitotic-antibiotic compound. From Klebsiella pneumoniae.
   1927..2048    +  polyA_signal   SV40 poly(A) signal: SV40 polyadenylation signal
   2121..2137    -  protein_bind   lac operator: The lac repressor binds to the lac operator to inhibit transcription in E. coli. This inhibition can be relieved by adding lactose or isopropyl-β-D-thiogalactopyranoside (IPTG). lac repressor encoded by lacI
   2145..2175    -  promoter       lac promoter: promoter for the E. coli lac operon
   2190..2211    -  protein_bind   CAP binding site: CAP binding activates transcription in the presence of cAMP. E. coli catabolite activator protein
   2224..2316    -  CDS            lacI (fragment): lac repressor; lacI; The lac repressor binds to the lac operator to inhibit transcription in E. coli. This inhibition can be relieved by adding lactose or isopropyl-β-D-thiogalactopyranoside (IPTG).
   2499..3087    -  rep_origin     ori: high-copy-number ColE1/pMB1/pBR322/pUC origin of replication
   3258..4118    -  CDS            AmpR: β-lactamase; bla; confers resistance to ampicillin, carbenicillin, and related antibiotics
   4119..4223    -  promoter       AmpR promoter: bla
>Addgene plasmid #185140 | SAHS10_A0A1D1UJR2_RAMVA pSecTag (pBS0250) | addgene full sequence | sequence record 365637 | Addgene NGS Result
CCTGACGTCGACGGATCGGGAGATCTCCCGATCCCCTATGGTGCACTCTCAGTACAATCTGCTCTGATGC
CGCATAGTTAAGCCAGTATCTGCTCCCTGCTTGTGTGTTGGAGGTCGCTGAGTAGTGCGCGAGCAAAATT
TAAGCTACAACAAGGCAAGGCTTGACCGACAATTGCATGAAGAATCTGCTTAGGGTTAGGCGTTTTGCGC
TGCTTCGCGATGTACGGGCCAGATATACGCGTTGACATTGATTATTGACTAGTTATTAATAGTAATCAAT
TACGGGGTCATTAGTTCATAGCCCATATATGGAGTTCCGCGTTACATAACTTACGGTAAATGGCCCGCCT
GGCTGACCGCCCAACGACCCCCGCCCATTGACGTCAATAATGACGTATGTTCCCATAGTAACGCCAATAG
GGACTTTCCATTGACGTCAATGGGTGGAGTATTTACGGTAAACTGCCCACTTGGCAGTACATCAAGTGTA
TCATATGCCAAGTACGCCCCCTATTGACGTCAATGACGGTAAATGGCCCGCCTGGCATTATGCCCAGTAC
ATGACCTTATGGGACTTTCCTACTTGGCAGTACATCTACGTATTAGTCATCGCTATTACCATGGTGATGC
GGTTTTGGCAGTACATCAATGGGCGTGGATAGCGGTTTGACTCACGGGGATTTCCAAGTCTCCACCCCAT
TGACGTCAATGGGAGTTTGTTTTGGCACCAAAATCAACGGGACTTTCCAAAATGTCGTAACAACTCCGCC
CCATTGACGCAAATGGGCGGTAGGCGTGTACGGTGGGAGGTCTATATAAGCAGAGCTCTCTGGCTAACTA
GAGAACCCACTGCTTACTGGCTTATCGAAATTAATACGACTCACTATAGGGAGACCCGAATTCGCCGCCA
CCATGGATTACAAGGATGATGATGATAAGATGATGGGTATGAGAAGCGCCGACATCCCCCTGAGCCACCC
CCACCTGAAGCACAACAACAGAGTGTGGGTGAACACCTACAAGAAGGGCGACGAGTACCACCACAAGATC
ATCATCAAGGAGGCCGGCTACACCAACGACGTGGTGTTCAAGCTGGGCCAGGAGAGCGCCGGCAGCCACA
ACGGCAGCAGCTTCAGCCTGAAGTACGAGGACAAGGACGGCGCCCTGGTGGGCACCGTGCACAGAACCGG
CACCAAGGAGCAGCCCCTGGACAAGACCATCAACAACGTGTTCAAGCTGGAGGGCGACCACCTTGTGATG
ACCAGCACCATCGACGGCGTGACTATGAAGAGATACTACAAGACCAGAACCTGAGGGTGTTTGTGGTTTT
GTTGTGTGGTATTGTGATCAGCACGTGTTGACAATTAATCATCGGCATAGTATATCGGCATAGTATAATA
CGACAAGGTGAGGAACTAAACCATGGCCAAGTTGACCAGTGCCGTTCCGGTGCTCACCGCGCGCGACGTC
GCCGGAGCGGTCGAGTTCTGGACCGACCGGCTCGGGTTCTCCCGGGACTTCGTGGAGGACGACTTCGCCG
GTGTGGTCCGGGACGACGTGACCCTGTTCATCAGCGCGGTCCAGGACCAGGTGGTGCCGGACAACACCCT
GGCCTGGGTGTGGGTGCGCGGCCTGGACGAGCTGTACGCCGAGTGGTCGGAGGTCGTGTCCACGAACTTC
CGGGACGCCTCCGGGCCGGCCATGACCGAGATCGGCGAGCAGCCGTGGGGGCGGGAGTTCGCCCTGCGCG
ACCCGGCCGGCAACTGCGTGCACTTCGTGGCCGAGGAGCAGGACTGACACGTGCTACGAGATTTCGATTC
CACCGCCGCCTTCTATGAAAGGTTGGGCTTCGGAATCGTTTTCCGGGACGCCGGCTGGATGATCCTCCAG
CGCGGGGATCTCATGCTGGAGTTCTTCGCCCACCCCAACTTGTTTATTGCAGCTTATAATGGTTACAAAT
AAAGCAATAGCATCACAAATTTCACAAATAAAGCATTTTTTTCACTGCATTCTAGTTGTGGTTTGTCCAA
ACTCATCAATGTATCTTATCATGTCTGTATACCGTCGACCTCTAGCTAGAGCTTGGCGTAATCATGGTCA
TAGCTGTTTCCTGTGTGAAATTGTTATCCGCTCACAATTCCACACAACATACGAGCCGGAAGCATAAAGT
GTAAAGCCTGGGGTGCCTAATGAGTGAGCTAACTTACATTAATTGCGTTGCGCTCACTGCCCGCTTTCCA
GTCGGGAAACCTGTCGTGCCAGCTGCATTAATGAATCGGCCAACGCGCGGGGAGAGGCGGTTTGCGTATT
GGGCGCTCTTCCGCTTCCTCGCTCACTGACTCGCTGCGCTCGGTCGTTCGGCTGCGGCGAGCGGTATCAG
CTCACTCAAAGGCGGTAATACGGTTATCCACAGAATCAGGGGATAACGCAGGAAAGAACATGTGAGCAAA
AGGCCAGCAAAAGGCCAGGAACCGTAAAAAGGCCGCGTTGCTGGCGTTTTTCCATAGGCTCCGCCCCCCT
GACGAGCATCACAAAAATCGACGCTCAAGTCAGAGGTGGCGAAACCCGACAGGACTATAAAGATACCAGG
CGTTTCCCCCTGGAAGCTCCCTCGTGCGCTCTCCTGTTCCGACCCTGCCGCTTACCGGATACCTGTCCGC
CTTTCTCCCTTCGGGAAGCGTGGCGCTTTCTCATAGCTCACGCTGTAGGTATCTCAGTTCGGTGTAGGTC
GTTCGCTCCAAGCTGGGCTGTGTGCACGAACCCCCCGTTCAGCCCGACCGCTGCGCCTTATCCGGTAACT
ATCGTCTTGAGTCCAACCCGGTAAGACACGACTTATCGCCACTGGCAGCAGCCACTGGTAACAGGATTAG
CAGAGCGAGGTATGTAGGCGGTGCTACAGAGTTCTTGAAGTGGTGGCCTAACTACGGCTACACTAGAAGA
ACAGTATTTGGTATCTGCGCTCTGCTGAAGCCAGTTACCTTCGGAAAAAGAGTTGGTAGCTCTTGATCCG
GCAAACAAACCACCGCTGGTAGCGGTGGTTTTTTTGTTTGCAAGCAGCAGATTACGCGCAGAAAAAAAGG
ATCTCAAGAAGATCCTTTGATCTTTTCTACGGGGTCTGACGCTCAGTGGAACGAAAACTCACGTTAAGGG
ATTTTGGTCATGAGATTATCAAAAAGGATCTTCACCTAGATCCTTTTAAATTAAAAATGAAGTTTTAAAT
CAATCTAAAGTATATATGAGTAAACTTGGTCTGACAGTTACCAATGCTTAATCAGTGAGGCACCTATCTC
AGCGATCTGTCTATTTCGTTCATCCATAGTTGCCTGACTCCCCGTCGTGTAGATAACTACGATACGGGAG
GGCTTACCATCTGGCCCCAGTGCTGCAATGATACCGCGAGACCCACGCTCACCGGCTCCAGATTTATCAG
CAATAAACCAGCCAGCCGGAAGGGCCGAGCGCAGAAGTGGTCCTGCAACTTTATCCGCCTCCATCCAGTC
TATTAATTGTTGCCGGGAAGCTAGAGTAAGTAGTTCGCCAGTTAATAGTTTGCGCAACGTTGTTGCCATT
GCTACAGGCATCGTGGTGTCACGCTCGTCGTTTGGTATGGCTTCATTCAGCTCCGGTTCCCAACGATCAA
GGCGAGTTACATGATCCCCCATGTTGTGCAAAAAAGCGGTTAGCTCCTTCGGTCCTCCGATCGTTGTCAG
AAGTAAGTTGGCCGCAGTGTTATCACTCATGGTTATGGCAGCACTGCATAATTCTCTTACTGTCATGCCA
TCCGTAAGATGCTTTTCTGTGACTGGTGAGTACTCAACCAAGTCATTCTGAGAATAGTGTATGCGGCGAC
CGAGTTGCTCTTGCCCGGCGTCAATACGGGATAATACCGCGCCACATAGCAGAACTTTAAAAGTGCTCAT
CATTGGAAAACGTTCTTCGGGGCGAAAACTCTCAAGGATCTTACCGCTGTTGAGATCCAGTTCGATGTAA
CCCACTCGTGCACCCAACTGATCTTCAGCATCTTTTACTTTCACCAGCGTTTCTGGGTGAGCAAAAACAG
GAAGGCAAAATGCCGCAAAAAAGGGAATAAGGGCGACACGGAAATGTTGAATACTCATACTCTTCCTTTT
TCAATATTATTGAAGCATTTATCAGGGTTATTGTCTCATGAGCGGATACATATTTGAATGTATTTAGAAA
AATAAACAAATAGGGGTTCCGCGCACATTTCCCCGAAAAGTGCCA
