>Addgene plasmid #185140 | SAHS10_A0A1D1UJR2_RAMVA pSecTag (pBS0250) | depositor partial sequence | sequence record 359008 | This is the insert sequence
ATGGATTACAAGGATGATGATGATAAGATGATGGGTATGAGAAGCGCCGACATCCCCCTGAGCCACCCCC
ACCTGAAGCACAACAACAGAGTGTGGGTGAACACCTACAAGAAGGGCGACGAGTACCACCACAAGATCAT
CATCAAGGAGGCCGGCTACACCAACGACGTGGTGTTCAAGCTGGGCCAGGAGAGCGCCGGCAGCCACAAC
GGCAGCAGCTTCAGCCTGAAGTACGAGGACAAGGACGGCGCCCTGGTGGGCACCGTGCACAGAACCGGCA
CCAAGGAGCAGCCCCTGGACAAGACCATCAACAACGTGTTCAAGCTGGAGGGCGACCACCTTGTGATGAC
CAGCACCATCGACGGCGTGACTATGAAGAGATACTACAAGACCAGAACCTGAGGGTGTTTGTGGTTTTGT
TGTGTGGTATTG
